Addgene plasmid #179991: HEpl016
Purpose: pCBh_3xFLAG_NLS_SiCas12i_NLS_pA_pCMV_mCherry_pU6_crRNA_BbsI: vector for encoding a human codon-optimized SiCas12i driven by CBh promoter and tagmCherry driven by CMV promoter
Depositing lab: Yingsi Zhou. Depositing organization: HuiEdit Therapeutics Co., Ltd. Publication: An engineered xCas12i with high activity, high specificity, and broad PAM range. Zhang H, Kong X, Xue M, Hu J, Wang Z, Wei Y, Wang H, Zhou J, Zhang W, Xu M, Shen X, Yin F, Ai Z, Huang G, Xia J, Song X, Li H, Yuan Y, Li J, Zhong N, Zhang M, Zhou Y, Yang H. Protein Cell. 2023 Jun 28;14(7):538-543. doi: 10.1093/procel/pwac052. PubMed 37378659.
Backbone
  Vector backbone: px330
  Vector type: Mammalian Expression
Growth in bacteria
  Bacterial resistance: Ampicillin, 100 μg/mL
  Growth temperature: 37°C
  Growth strain: DH5alpha
  Copy number: High Copy
Gene/Insert
  Gene/Insert name: SiCas12i (alt name: humanized)
  Species: Synthetic
  Insert size (bp): 3411
  Tag / fusion protein: 3xFlag (N terminal on insert)
  Cloning method: Gibson Cloning
Terms and licenses: Academic/Nonprofit Terms; Industry Terms: Not Available to Industry
How to cite: HEpl016 was a gift from Yingsi Zhou (Addgene plasmid # 179991 ; http://n2t.net/addgene:179991 ; RRID:Addgene_179991)
