[The description below was written by a language model from this plasmid's Addgene catalogue record and pLannotate feature annotations shown in this document.]
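Description:
HEpl016 is a px330-derived mammalian expression plasmid of about 9.3 kb that delivers a Cas12i-family nuclease, a fluorescent transfection marker and a guide RNA cassette from a single vector. It is propagated in E. coli at high copy through a ColE1/pUC-type origin and selected with ampicillin via the bla gene. An f1 phage origin is also present, along with short pBR322-derived bom and rop fragments that appear to be backbone remnants.

The main payload is a synthetic, human codon-optimized SiCas12i open reading frame, recorded as a 3,411 bp insert. It carries an N-terminal 3xFLAG tag and, according to the construct name, is flanked by nuclear localization signals. It is driven by the CBh promoter, seen in the annotation as a CMV enhancer, chicken β-actin promoter and hybrid CBA/MVM intron, and is terminated by a bGH polyadenylation signal. The feature table leaves the nuclease coding region itself unannotated, detecting only a nucleoplasmin NLS fragment at its C-terminal end.

A second, independent cassette expresses mCherry from the CMV enhancer/promoter with a PGK poly(A) signal, so transfected cells can be identified or sorted by red fluorescence. A human U6 Pol III promoter drives the crRNA cassette, which the name indicates contains BbsI sites for inserting spacer oligonucleotides. The automated annotation labels the sequence downstream of U6 as SpCas9 gRNA scaffold and a scaffold fragment. This may be px330 carry-over, and the record does not clarify how it relates to the Cas12i crRNA repeat.

The plasmid comes from work on engineering Cas12i variants for activity, specificity and PAM range, and it is suited to testing SiCas12i genome editing in transfected mammalian cells.
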