Features (pLannotate 1.2.2; 19 found; start..end, strand, type, name):
      1..241     +  promoter       U6 promoter: RNA polymerase III promoter for human U6 snRNA
    299..374     +  misc_RNA       gRNA scaffold: guide RNA scaffold for the Streptococcus pyogenes CRISPR/Cas9 system
    381..424     +  misc_RNA       gRNA scaffold (fragment): guide RNA scaffold for the Streptococcus pyogenes CRISPR/Cas9 system
    471..756     +  enhancer       CMV enhancer: human cytomegalovirus immediate early enhancer; contains an 18-bp deletion relative to the standard CMV enhancer
    758..1035    +  promoter       chicken β-actin promoter: No description available
   1036..1263    +  intron         hybrid intron: hybrid between chicken β-actin (CBA) and minute virus of mice (MMV) introns (Gray et al., 2011)
   4641..4684    +  CDS            nucleoplasmin NLS (fragment): bipartite nuclear localization signal from nucleoplasmin
   4722..4833    +  polyA_signal   bGH poly(A) signal: bovine growth hormone polyadenylation signal
   4998..5301    +  enhancer       CMV enhancer: human cytomegalovirus immediate early enhancer
   5302..5505    +  promoter       CMV promoter: human cytomegalovirus (CMV) immediate early promoter
   5534..6241    +  CDS            mCherry: mCherry is a basic (constitutively fluorescent) red fluorescent protein published in 2004, derived from Discosoma sp.. It is reported to be a very rapidly-maturing monomer with low acid sensitivity.
   6255..6707    +  polyA_signal   PGK poly(A) signal: mouse phosphoglycerate kinase 1 polyadenylation signal
   6729..6780    -  misc_feature   bom (fragment): basis of mobility region from pBR322
   6799..7254    +  rep_origin     f1 ori (sequence partly withheld): f1 bacteriophage origin of replication; arrow indicates direction of (+) strand synthesis
   7255..7304    -  misc_feature   bom (fragment): basis of mobility region from pBR322
   7406..7441    -  CDS            rop (fragment): Rop protein, which maintains plasmids at low copy number; rop
   7536..7640    +  promoter       AmpR promoter: bla
   7641..8501    +  CDS            AmpR: β-lactamase; bla; confers resistance to ampicillin, carbenicillin, and related antibiotics
   8672..9260    +  rep_origin     ori: high-copy-number ColE1/pMB1/pBR322/pUC origin of replication
>Addgene plasmid #179991 | HEpl016 | addgene full sequence | sequence record 358514 | Addgene NGS Result
GAGGGCCTATTTCCCATGATTCCTTCATATTTGCATATACGATACAAGGCTGTTAGAGAGATAATTGGAA
TTAATTTGACTGTAAACACAAAGATATTAGTACAAAATACGTGACGTAGAAAGTAATAATTTCTTGGGTA
GTTTGCAGTTTTAAAATTATGTTTTAAAATGGACTATCATATGCTTACCGTAACTTGAAAGTATTTCGAT
TTCTTGGCTTTATATATCTTGTGGAAAGGACGAAACACCGAGAAATGTGTCCCCAGTTGACACAGAGACC
GAGAGGTCTCGTTTTTTTGTTTTAGAGCTAGAAATAGCAAGTTAAAATAAGGCTAGTCCGTTATCAACTT
GAAAAAGTGGCACCGAGTCGGTGCTTTTTTGTTTTAGAGCTAGAAATAGCAAGTTAAAATAAGGCTAGTC
CGTTTTTAGCGCGTGCGCCAATTCTGCAGACAAATGGCTCTAGAGGTACCCGTTACATAACTTACGGTAA
ATGGCCCGCCTGGCTGACCGCCCAACGACCCCCGCCCATTGACGTCAATAGTAACGCCAATAGGGACTTT
CCATTGACGTCAATGGGTGGAGTATTTACGGTAAACTGCCCACTTGGCAGTACATCAAGTGTATCATATG
CCAAGTACGCCCCCTATTGACGTCAATGACGGTAAATGGCCCGCCTGGCATTGTGCCCAGTACATGACCT
TATGGGACTTTCCTACTTGGCAGTACATCTACGTATTAGTCATCGCTATTACCATGGTCGAGGTGAGCCC
CACGTTCTGCTTCACTCTCCCCATCTCCCCCCCCTCCCCACCCCCAATTTTGTATTTATTTATTTTTTAA
TTATTTTGTGCAGCGATGGGGGCGGGGGGGGGGGGGGGGCGCGCGCCAGGCGGGGCGGGGCGGGGCGAGG
GGCGGGGCGGGGCGAGGCGGAGAGGTGCGGCGGCAGCCAATCAGAGCGGCGCGCTCCGAAAGTTTCCTTT
TATGGCGAGGCGGCGGCGGCGGCGGCCCTATAAAAAGCGAAGCGCGCGGCGGGCGGGAGTCGCTGCGCGC
TGCCTTCGCCCCGTGCCCCGCTCCGCCGCCGCCTCGCGCCGCCCGCCCCGGCTCTGACTGACCGCGTTAC
TCCCACAGGTGAGCGGGCGGGACGGCCCTTCTCCTCCGGGCTGTAATTAGCTGAGCAAGAGGTAAGGGTT
TAAGGGATGGTTGGTTGGTGGGGTATTAATGTTTAATTACCTGGAGCACCTGCCTGAAATCACTTTTTTT
CAGGTTGGACCGGTGCCACCATGGACTATAAGGACCACGACGGAGACTACAAGGATCATGATATTGATTA
CAAAGACGATGACGATAAGATGGCCCCAAAGAAGAAGCGGAAGGTCGGTATCCACGGAGTCCCAGCAGCC
ATGAGTTCTGATGTGGTGCGGCCTTATAACACAAAGCTGCTCCCAGATAACAGAAAGCACAATATGTTCC
TGCAGACCTTCAAGCGGCTGAACAGCATCTCTCTGAACCACTTCGACCTGCTGATCTGCCTGTACGCTGC
AATCACCAACAAGAAGGCCGAGGAATACAAGTCTGAAAAGGAAGCCCACGTGACCGCCGATAGCCTGTGT
GCCATCAATTGGTTCAGACCCATGAGCAAGAGATACAGCAAATACGCCACCACCACCTTCAACATGTTAG
AACTGTTTAAGGAGTACAGCGGCCACGAGCCTGATGCCTATTCCAAGAACTACCTGATGAGCAATATCGA
CAGCGACAGATTCGTGTGGGTGGATTGTAGGAAGTTCGCTAAGGACTTTGCCTATCAGATGGAACTGGGT
TTCCACGAGTTCACCGTGTTGGCCGAAACCCTGCTGGCTAATTCTATCCTGGTGCTGAACGAGAGCACCA
AGGCCAATTGGGCTTGGGGAACCGTGTCTGCCCTGTACGGCGGCGGAGATAAGGAGGACAGCACACTGAA
GAGCAAGATTCTGCTGGCCTTCGTGGACGCCCTGAACAACCACGAGCTGAAAACAAAGAGAGAAATCTTG
AATCAAGTGTGTGAATCTCTGAAATACCAGAGCTACCAGGACATGTACGTGGATTTTAGAAGCGTGGTTG
ACGAAAACGGCAACAAGAAGTCTCCTAACGGCTCTATGCCTATCGTGACCAAGTTCGAGACAGACGACCT
GATCAGCGACAACCAAAGAAAGGCCATGATCAGCAACTTCACTAAGAACGCCGCTGCCAAGGCAGCTAAG
AAACCTATCCCTTACTTGGACCGCCTGAAGGAGCACATGGTGTCCCTGTGCGACGAGTACAATGTGTATG
CCTGGGCCGCGGCCATCACAAACAGCAACGCCGACGTGACCGCCCGGAATACCAGAAACCTGACATTCAT
CGGCGAACAGAACAGCAGACGAAAGGAACTGAGCGTGCTGCAGACAACAACCAACGAGAAGGCTAAGGAC
ATCCTGAACAAGATCAACGACAACCTGATTCAGGAGGTGCGGTACACCCCTGCCCCTAAGCACCTGGGCA
GAGATCTGGCCAACCTGTTTGATACACTGAAGGAAAAGGACATCAACAACATCGAGAACGAAGAAGAGAA
ACAGAACGTGATCAATGACTGTATCGAGCAGTACGTGGACGATTGCAGAAGCCTCAACCGGAACCCCATC
GCAGCCCTCCTGAAGCACATCTCTAGGTACTACGAGGATTTCAGCGCCAAGAATTTCCTGGACGGCGCCA
AGCTGAACGTGCTGACTGAGGTGGTGAACCGGCAGAAGGCCCACCCCACCATCTGGAGCGAGAAGGCTTA
CACCTGGATCAGCAAGTTCGACAAGAACCGGAGACAGGCCAACAGCAGCCTGGTCGGATGGGTTGTGCCC
CCCGAGGAGGTGCACAAGGAGAAAATCGCCGGACAGCAGAGCATGATGTGGGTGACCCTCACCCTGCTGG
ACGACGGCAAGTGGGTCAAACATCACATCCCCTTCAGCGACAGCAGATACTACAGCGAAGTGTACGCCTA
CAACCCTAATCTGCCTTATCTGGACGGAGGCATCCCAAGACAGAGCAAGTTCGGCAACAAACCAACAACC
AACCTGACAGCCGAGTCCCAGGCCCTCCTGGCTAATTCTAAGTACAAGAAAGCCAACAAGAGCTTCCTGC
GGGCTAAAGAGAATGCCACACACAACGTGCGGGTGTCCCCTAACACCTCTCTGTGCATTAGACTGCTGAA
GGACAGCGCCGGAAACCAGATGTTCGACAAAATCGGCAACGTGCTCTTCGGCATGCAGATCAACCACAAG
ATCACCGTGGGAAAACCTAACTACAAGATCGAGGTGGGCGACAGATTCCTGGGCTTCGATCAGAACCAGA
GCGAGAACCACACCTACGCCGTGCTGCAGAGAGTGTCCGAGAGCAGTCACGACACCCACCACTTTAACGG
CTGGGACGTGAAGGTGCTGGAAAAGGGCAAAGTGACCAGCGATGTGATCGTGCGGGACGAGGTCTACGAC
CAACTGTCTTACGAGGGCGTCCCCTACGATAGCAGCAAGTTCGCCGAGTGGCGGGACAAGCGCAGAAGAT
TTGTGCTTGAGAACCTGAGCATCCAGCTGGAAGAGGGCAAGACCTTCCTGACAGAGTTCGACAAGCTGAA
TAAGGACAGCCTGTACCGCTGGAACATGAACTACCTGAAACTGCTGAGAAAGGCCATCCGGGCCGGAGGC
AAAGAGTTCGCCAAGATCGCTAAGACAGAGATCTTCGAGCTGGCGGTGGAAAGATTCGGCCCTATTAACC
TGGGCAGCCTGTCCCAGATCAGCCTTAAGATGATTGCCTCCTTTAAGGGCGTGGTCCAGTCCTACTTCTC
CGTGAGCGGCTGCGTGGATGATGCCTCCAAAAAGGCCCATGATTCTATGCTGTTCACATTTATGTGCGCC
GCCGAAGAAAAGCGGACCAACAAGAGAGAAGAAAAGACCAACAGAGCCGCCAGCTTTATCCTGCAAAAAG
CCTACCTGCATGGCTGCAAGATGATCGTGTGCGAGGACGACCTTCCTGTGGCCGACGGCAAGACAGGCAA
AGCCCAGAATGCCGACCGGATGGACTGGTGCGCCAGAGCCCTGGCCAAGAAGGTGAACGACGGCTGTGTT
GCCATGAGCATCTGCTACAGAGCTATCCCTGCCTACATGAGCAGCCACCAGGACCCCTTTGTGCACATGC
AGGATAAGAAAACCAGCGTGCTGCGGCCTAGATTCATGGAAGTTAATAAGGATAGCATCAGAGACTACCA
CGTGGCGGGCCTGAGAAGAATGCTGAACAGCAAGAGTGACGCTGGCACCAGTGTTTATTACCGGCAAGCT
GCCCTGCATTTCTGCGAAGCCCTGGGCGTGAGCCCTGAACTGGTGAAAAACAAGAAAACCCACGCCGCCG
AACTGGGCAAGCACATGGGCAGCGCTATGCTGATGCCCTGGAGAGGCGGTAGAGTGTACATCGCCAGCAA
AAAGCTGACCTCCGATGCCAAATCAGTGAAGTACTGCGGCGAGGATATGTGGCAGTACCACGCCGATGAG
ATCGCCGCTGTTAACATCGCCATGTATGAGGTGTGCTGCCAGACCGGCGCTTTCGGAAAGAAACAGAAAA
AATCGGACGAGCTGCCTGGAAAAAGGCCGGCGGCCACGAAGAAGGCCGGCCAGGCAAAGAAGAAGAAGTA
AGAATTCCTAGAGCTCGCTGATCAGCCTCGACTGTGCCTTCTAGTTGCCAGCCATCTGTTGTTTGCCCCT
CCCCCGTGCCTTCCTTGACCCTGGAAGGTGCCACTCCCACTGTCCTTTCCTAATAAAATGAGGAAATTGC
ATCGCATTGTCTGAGTAGGTGTCATTCTATTCTGGGGGGTGGGGTGGGGCAGGACAGCAAGGGGGAGGAT
TGGGAAGAGAATAGCAGGCATGCTGGGGAGCGGCCGCTAGTTATTAATAGTAATCAATTACGGGGTCATT
AGTTCATAGCCCATATATGGAGTTCCGCGTTACATAACTTACGGTAAATGGCCCGCCTGGCTGACCGCCC
AACGACCCCCGCCCATTGACGTCAATAATGACGTATGTTCCCATAGTAACGCCAATAGGGACTTTCCATT
GACGTCAATGGGTGGAGTATTTACGGTAAACTGCCCACTTGGCAGTACATCAAGTGTATCATATGCCAAG
TACGCCCCCTATTGACGTCAATGACGGTAAATGGCCCGCCTGGCATTATGCCCAGTACATGACCTTATGG
GACTTTCCTACTTGGCAGTACATCTACGTATTAGTCATCGCTATTACCATGGTGATGCGGTTTTGGCAGT
ACATCAATGGGCGTGGATAGCGGTTTGACTCACGGGGATTTCCAAGTCTCCACCCCATTGACGTCAATGG
GAGTTTGTTTTGGCACCAAAATCAACGGGACTTTCCAAAATGTCGTAACAACTCCGCCCCATTGACGCAA
ATGGGCGGTAGGCGTGTACGGTGGGAGGTCTATATAAGCAGAGCTGGTTTAGTGAACCGTCAGATCCGCT
AGCATGGTGAGCAAGGGCGAGGAGGATAACATGGCCATCATCAAGGAGTTCATGCGCTTCAAGGTGCACA
TGGAGGGCTCCGTGAACGGCCACGAGTTCGAGATCGAGGGCGAGGGCGAGGGCCGCCCCTACGAGGGCAC
CCAGACCGCCAAGCTGAAGGTGACCAAGGGTGGCCCCCTGCCCTTCGCCTGGGACATCCTGTCCCCTCAG
TTCATGTACGGCTCCAAGGCCTACGTGAAGCACCCCGCCGACATCCCCGACTACTTGAAGCTGTCCTTCC
CCGAGGGCTTCAAGTGGGAGCGCGTGATGAACTTCGAGGACGGCGGCGTGGTGACCGTGACCCAGGACTC
CTCCCTGCAGGACGGCGAGTTCATCTACAAGGTGAAGCTGCGCGGCACCAACTTCCCCTCCGACGGCCCC
GTAATGCAGAAGAAAACCATGGGCTGGGAGGCCTCCTCCGAGCGGATGTACCCCGAGGACGGCGCCCTGA
AGGGCGAGATCAAGCAGAGGCTGAAGCTGAAGGACGGCGGCCACTACGACGCTGAGGTCAAGACCACCTA
CAAGGCCAAGAAGCCCGTGCAGCTGCCCGGCGCCTACAACGTCAACATCAAGTTGGACATCACCTCCCAC
AACGAGGACTACACCATCGTGGAACAGTACGAACGCGCCGAGGGCCGCCACTCCACCGGCGGCATGGACG
AGCTGTACAAGTAAGGATCCGGGATGCAGAAATTGATGATCTATTAAACAATAAAGATGTCCACTAAAAT
GGAAGTTTTTCCTGTCATACTTTGTTAAGAAGGGTGAGAACAGAGTACCTACATTTTGAATGGAAGGATT
GGAGCTACGGGGGTGGGGGTGGGGTGGGATTAGATAAATGCCTGCTCTTTACTGAAGGCTCTTTACTATT
GCTTTATGATAATGTTTCATAGTTGGATATCATAATTTAAACAAGCAAAACCAAATTAAGGGCCAGCTCA
TTCCTCCCACTCATGATCTATAGATCTATAGATCTCTCGTGGGATCATTGTTTTTCTCTTGATTCCCACT
TTGTGGTTCTAAGTACTGTGGTTTCCAAATGTGTCAGTTTCATAGCCTGAAGAACGAGATCAGCAGCCTC
TGTTCCACATACACTTCATTCTCAGTATTGTTTTGCCAAGTTCTAATTCCATCAGAAGCTGGTCGACCTG
CAGGGGCGCCTGATGCGGTATTTTCTCCTTACGCATCTGTGCGGTATTTCACACCGCATA
[95 nt withheld, positions 6781-6875]
T
[46 nt withheld, positions 6877-6922]
C
[141 nt withheld, positions 6924-7064]
CCTTTGACGTTGGAGTCCACGTTCTTT
[37 nt withheld, positions 7092-7128]
ACTCTATCTCGGGCTATTCTTTTGATTTATAAGGGATTTTGCCGATTTCGGTCTATTGGTTAAAAAATGA
GCTGATTTAACAAAAATTTAACGCGAATTTTAACAAAATATTAACGTTTACAATTTTATGGTGCACTCTC
AGTACAATCTGCTCTGATGCCGCATAGTTAAGCCAGCCCCGACACCCGCCAACACCCGCTGACGCGCCCT
GACGGGCTTGTCTGCTCCCGGCATCCGCTTACAGACAAGCTGTGACCGTCTCCGGGAGCTGCATGTGTCA
GAGGTTTTCACCGTCATCACCGAAACGCGCGAGACGAAAGGGCCTCGTGATACGCCTATTTTTATAGGTT
AATGTCATGATAATAATGGTTTCTTAGACGTCAGGTGGCACTTTTCGGGGAAATGTGCGCGGAACCCCTA
TTTGTTTATTTTTCTAAATACATTCAAATATGTATCCGCTCATGAGACAATAACCCTGATAAATGCTTCA
ATAATATTGAAAAAGGAAGAGTATGAGTATTCAACATTTCCGTGTCGCCCTTATTCCCTTTTTTGCGGCA
TTTTGCCTTCCTGTTTTTGCTCACCCAGAAACGCTGGTGAAAGTAAAAGATGCTGAAGATCAGTTGGGTG
CACGAGTGGGTTACATCGAACTGGATCTCAACAGCGGTAAGATCCTTGAGAGTTTTCGCCCCGAAGAACG
TTTTCCAATGATGAGCACTTTTAAAGTTCTGCTATGTGGCGCGGTATTATCCCGTATTGACGCCGGGCAA
GAGCAACTCGGTCGCCGCATACACTATTCTCAGAATGACTTGGTTGAGTACTCACCAGTCACAGAAAAGC
ATCTTACGGATGGCATGACAGTAAGAGAATTATGCAGTGCTGCCATAACCATGAGTGATAACACTGCGGC
CAACTTACTTCTGACAACGATCGGAGGACCGAAGGAGCTAACCGCTTTTTTGCACAACATGGGGGATCAT
GTAACTCGCCTTGATCGTTGGGAACCGGAGCTGAATGAAGCCATACCAAACGACGAGCGTGACACCACGA
TGCCTGTAGCAATGGCAACAACGTTGCGCAAACTATTAACTGGCGAACTACTTACTCTAGCTTCCCGGCA
ACAATTAATAGACTGGATGGAGGCGGATAAAGTTGCAGGACCACTTCTGCGCTCGGCCCTTCCGGCTGGC
TGGTTTATTGCTGATAAATCTGGAGCCGGTGAGCGTGGAAGCCGCGGTATCATTGCAGCACTGGGGCCAG
ATGGTAAGCCCTCCCGTATCGTAGTTATCTACACGACGGGGAGTCAGGCAACTATGGATGAACGAAATAG
ACAGATCGCTGAGATAGGTGCCTCACTGATTAAGCATTGGTAACTGTCAGACCAAGTTTACTCATATATA
CTTTAGATTGATTTAAAACTTCATTTTTAATTTAAAAGGATCTAGGTGAAGATCCTTTTTGATAATCTCA
TGACCAAAATCCCTTAACGTGAGTTTTCGTTCCACTGAGCGTCAGACCCCGTAGAAAAGATCAAAGGATC
TTCTTGAGATCCTTTTTTTCTGCGCGTAATCTGCTGCTTGCAAACAAAAAAACCACCGCTACCAGCGGTG
GTTTGTTTGCCGGATCAAGAGCTACCAACTCTTTTTCCGAAGGTAACTGGCTTCAGCAGAGCGCAGATAC
CAAATACTGTTCTTCTAGTGTAGCCGTAGTTAGGCCACCACTTCAAGAACTCTGTAGCACCGCCTACATA
CCTCGCTCTGCTAATCCTGTTACCAGTGGCTGCTGCCAGTGGCGATAAGTCGTGTCTTACCGGGTTGGAC
TCAAGACGATAGTTACCGGATAAGGCGCAGCGGTCGGGCTGAACGGGGGGTTCGTGCACACAGCCCAGCT
TGGAGCGAACGACCTACACCGAACTGAGATACCTACAGCGTGAGCTATGAGAAAGCGCCACGCTTCCCGA
AGGGAGAAAGGCGGACAGGTATCCGGTAAGCGGCAGGGTCGGAACAGGAGAGCGCACGAGGGAGCTTCCA
GGGGGAAACGCCTGGTATCTTTATAGTCCTGTCGGGTTTCGCCACCTCTGACTTGAGCGTCGATTTTTGT
GATGCTCGTCAGGGGGGCGGAGCCTATGGAAAAACGCCAGCAACGCGGCCTTTTTACGGTTCCTGGCCTT
TTGCTGGCCTTTTGCTCACATGT
