>Addgene plasmid #179991 | HEpl016 | depositor partial sequence | sequence record 349617 | pCBh_SiCas12i
ATGGACTATAAGGACCACGACGGAGACTACAAGGATCATGATATTGATTACAAAGACGATGACGATAAGA
TGGCCCCAAAGAAGAAGCGGAAGGTCGGTATCCACGGAGTCCCAGCAGCCATGAGTTCTGATGTGGTGCG
GCCTTATAACACAAAGCTGCTCCCAGATAACAGAAAGCACAATATGTTCCTGCAGACCTTCAAGCGGCTG
AACAGCATCTCTCTGAACCACTTCGACCTGCTGATCTGCCTGTACGCTGCAATCACCAACAAGAAGGCCG
AGGAATACAAGTCTGAAAAGGAAGCCCACGTGACCGCCGATAGCCTGTGTGCCATCAATTGGTTCAGACC
CATGAGCAAGAGATACAGCAAATACGCCACCACCACCTTCAACATGTTAGAACTGTTTAAGGAGTACAGC
GGCCACGAGCCTGATGCCTATTCCAAGAACTACCTGATGAGCAATATCGACAGCGACAGATTCGTGTGGG
TGGATTGTAGGAAGTTCGCTAAGGACTTTGCCTATCAGATGGAACTGGGTTTCCACGAGTTCACCGTGTT
GGCCGAAACCCTGCTGGCTAATTCTATCCTGGTGCTGAACGAGAGCACCAAGGCCAATTGGGCTTGGGGA
ACCGTGTCTGCCCTGTACGGCGGCGGAGATAAGGAGGACAGCACACTGAAGAGCAAGATTCTGCTGGCCT
TCGTGGACGCCCTGAACAACCACGAGCTGAAAACAAAGAGAGAAATCTTGAATCAAGTGTGTGAATCTCT
GAAATACCAGAGCTACCAGGACATGTACGTGGATTTTAGAAGCGTGGTTGACGAAAACGGCAACAAGAAG
TCTCCTAACGGCTCTATGCCTATCGTGACCAAGTTCGAGACAGACGACCTGATCAGCGACAACCAAAGAA
AGGCCATGATCAGCAACTTCACTAAGAACGCCGCTGCCAAGGCAGCTAAGAAACCTATCCCTTACTTGGA
CCGCCTGAAGGAGCACATGGTGTCCCTGTGCGACGAGTACAATGTGTATGCCTGGGCCGCGGCCATCACA
AACAGCAACGCCGACGTGACCGCCCGGAATACCAGAAACCTGACATTCATCGGCGAACAGAACAGCAGAC
GAAAGGAACTGAGCGTGCTGCAGACAACAACCAACGAGAAGGCTAAGGACATCCTGAACAAGATCAACGA
CAACCTGATTCAGGAGGTGCGGTACACCCCTGCCCCTAAGCACCTGGGCAGAGATCTGGCCAACCTGTTT
GATACACTGAAGGAAAAGGACATCAACAACATCGAGAACGAAGAAGAGAAACAGAACGTGATCAATGACT
GTATCGAGCAGTACGTGGACGATTGCAGAAGCCTCAACCGGAACCCCATCGCAGCCCTCCTGAAGCACAT
CTCTAGGTACTACGAGGATTTCAGCGCCAAGAATTTCCTGGACGGCGCCAAGCTGAACGTGCTGACTGAG
GTGGTGAACCGGCAGAAGGCCCACCCCACCATCTGGAGCGAGAAGGCTTACACCTGGATCAGCAAGTTCG
ACAAGAACCGGAGACAGGCCAACAGCAGCCTGGTCGGATGGGTTGTGCCCCCCGAGGAGGTGCACAAGGA
GAAAATCGCCGGACAGCAGAGCATGATGTGGGTGACCCTCACCCTGCTGGACGACGGCAAGTGGGTCAAA
CATCACATCCCCTTCAGCGACAGCAGATACTACAGCGAAGTGTACGCCTACAACCCTAATCTGCCTTATC
TGGACGGAGGCATCCCAAGACAGAGCAAGTTCGGCAACAAACCAACAACCAACCTGACAGCCGAGTCCCA
GGCCCTCCTGGCTAATTCTAAGTACAAGAAAGCCAACAAGAGCTTCCTGCGGGCTAAAGAGAATGCCACA
CACAACGTGCGGGTGTCCCCTAACACCTCTCTGTGCATTAGACTGCTGAAGGACAGCGCCGGAAACCAGA
TGTTCGACAAAATCGGCAACGTGCTCTTCGGCATGCAGATCAACCACAAGATCACCGTGGGAAAACCTAA
CTACAAGATCGAGGTGGGCGACAGATTCCTGGGCTTCGATCAGAACCAGAGCGAGAACCACACCTACGCC
GTGCTGCAGAGAGTGTCCGAGAGCAGTCACGACACCCACCACTTTAACGGCTGGGACGTGAAGGTGCTGG
AAAAGGGCAAAGTGACCAGCGATGTGATCGTGCGGGACGAGGTCTACGACCAACTGTCTTACGAGGGCGT
CCCCTACGATAGCAGCAAGTTCGCCGAGTGGCGGGACAAGCGCAGAAGATTTGTGCTTGAGAACCTGAGC
ATCCAGCTGGAAGAGGGCAAGACCTTCCTGACAGAGTTCGACAAGCTGAATAAGGACAGCCTGTACCGCT
GGAACATGAACTACCTGAAACTGCTGAGAAAGGCCATCCGGGCCGGAGGCAAAGAGTTCGCCAAGATCGC
TAAGACAGAGATCTTCGAGCTGGCGGTGGAAAGATTCGGCCCTATTAACCTGGGCAGCCTGTCCCAGATC
AGCCTTAAGATGATTGCCTCCTTTAAGGGCGTGGTCCAGTCCTACTTCTCCGTGAGCGGCTGCGTGGATG
ATGCCTCCAAAAAGGCCCATGATTCTATGCTGTTCACATTTATGTGCGCCGCCGAAGAAAAGCGGACCAA
CAAGAGAGAAGAAAAGACCAACAGAGCCGCCAGCTTTATCCTGCAAAAAGCCTACCTGCATGGCTGCAAG
ATGATCGTGTGCGAGGACGACCTTCCTGTGGCCGACGGCAAGACAGGCAAAGCCCAGAATGCCGACCGGA
TGGACTGGTGCGCCAGAGCCCTGGCCAAGAAGGTGAACGACGGCTGTGTTGCCATGAGCATCTGCTACAG
AGCTATCCCTGCCTACATGAGCAGCCACCAGGACCCCTTTGTGCACATGCAGGATAAGAAAACCAGCGTG
CTGCGGCCTAGATTCATGGAAGTTAATAAGGATAGCATCAGAGACTACCACGTGGCGGGCCTGAGAAGAA
TGCTGAACAGCAAGAGTGACGCTGGCACCAGTGTTTATTACCGGCAAGCTGCCCTGCATTTCTGCGAAGC
CCTGGGCGTGAGCCCTGAACTGGTGAAAAACAAGAAAACCCACGCCGCCGAACTGGGCAAGCACATGGGC
AGCGCTATGCTGATGCCCTGGAGAGGCGGTAGAGTGTACATCGCCAGCAAAAAGCTGACCTCCGATGCCA
AATCAGTGAAGTACTGCGGCGAGGATATGTGGCAGTACCACGCCGATGAGATCGCCGCTGTTAACATCGC
CATGTATGAGGTGTGCTGCCAGACCGGCGCTTTCGGAAAGAAACAGAAAAAATCGGACGAGCTGCCTGGA
AAAAGGCCGGCGGCCACGAAGAAGGCCGGCCAGGCAAAGAAGAAGAAGTAA
