>Addgene plasmid #179991 | HEpl016 | depositor partial sequence | sequence record 349618 | pCMV_tagmCherry
ATGGTGAGCAAGGGCGAGGAGGATAACATGGCCATCATCAAGGAGTTCATGCGCTTCAAGGTGCACATGG
AGGGCTCCGTGAACGGCCACGAGTTCGAGATCGAGGGCGAGGGCGAGGGCCGCCCCTACGAGGGCACCCA
GACCGCCAAGCTGAAGGTGACCAAGGGTGGCCCCCTGCCCTTCGCCTGGGACATCCTGTCCCCTCAGTTC
ATGTACGGCTCCAAGGCCTACGTGAAGCACCCCGCCGACATCCCCGACTACTTGAAGCTGTCCTTCCCCG
AGGGCTTCAAGTGGGAGCGCGTGATGAACTTCGAGGACGGCGGCGTGGTGACCGTGACCCAGGACTCCTC
CCTGCAGGACGGCGAGTTCATCTACAAGGTGAAGCTGCGCGGCACCAACTTCCCCTCCGACGGCCCCGTA
ATGCAGAAGAAAACCATGGGCTGGGAGGCCTCCTCCGAGCGGATGTACCCCGAGGACGGCGCCCTGAAGG
GCGAGATCAAGCAGAGGCTGAAGCTGAAGGACGGCGGCCACTACGACGCTGAGGTCAAGACCACCTACAA
GGCCAAGAAGCCCGTGCAGCTGCCCGGCGCCTACAACGTCAACATCAAGTTGGACATCACCTCCCACAAC
GAGGACTACACCATCGTGGAACAGTACGAACGCGCCGAGGGCCGCCACTCCACCGGCGGCATGGACGAGC
TGTACAAGTAA
