>Addgene plasmid #179991 | HEpl016 | depositor partial sequence | sequence record 349622 | pU6_crRNA-BsaI
GAGAAATGTGTCCCCAGTTGACACAGAGACCGAGAGGTCTCGTTTTTTT
